>Addgene plasmid #133211 | pOPS0570 | addgene full sequence | sequence record 276335 | Addgene NGS Result
CGCTCTTGGACTCCTGTTGATAGATCCAGTAATGACCTCAGAACTCCATCTGGATTTGTTCAGAACGCTC
GGTTGCCGCCGGGCGTTTTTTATTGGTGAGAATCCAGGCAATTGTGTCTCAAAATCTCTGATGTTACATT
GCACAAGATAAAAATATATCATCATGAACAATAAAACTGTCTGCTTACATAAACAGTAATACAAGGGGTG
TTATGAGCCATATTCAGCGTGAAACGAGCTGTAGCCGTCCGCGTCTGAACAGCAACATGGATGCGGATCT
GTATGGCTATAAATGGGCGCGTGATAACGTGGGTCAGAGCGGCGCGACCATTTATCGTCTGTATGGCAAA
CCGGATGCGCCGGAACTGTTTCTGAAACATGGCAAAGGCAGCGTGGCGAACGATGTGACCGATGAAATGG
TGCGTCTGAACTGGCTGACCGAATTTATGCCGCTGCCGACCATTAAACATTTTATTCGCACCCCGGATGA
TGCGTGGCTGCTGACCACCGCGATTCCGGGCAAAACCGCGTTTCAGGTGCTGGAAGAATATCCGGATAGC
GGCGAAAACATTGTGGATGCGCTGGCCGTGTTTCTGCGTCGTCTGCATAGCATTCCGGTGTGCAACTGCC
CGTTTAACAGCGATCGTGTGTTTCGTCTGGCCCAGGCGCAGAGCCGTATGAACAACGGCCTGGTGGATGC
GAGCGATTTTGATGATGAACGTAACGGCTGGCCGGTGGAACAGGTGTGGAAAGAAATGCATAAACTGCTG
CCGTTTAGCCCGGATAGCGTGGTGACCCACGGCGATTTTAGCCTGGATAACCTGATTTTCGATGAAGGCA
AACTGATTGGCTGCATTGATGTGGGCCGTGTGGGCATTGCGGATCGTTATCAGGATCTGGCCATTCTGTG
GAACTGCCTGGGCGAATTTAGCCCGAGCCTGCAAAAACGTCTGTTTCAGAAATATGGCATTGATAATCCG
GATATGAACAAACTGCAATTTCATCTGATGCTGGATGAATTTTTCTAATAATTAATTGAACTACTTTTCC
GCTGCATAACCCTGCTTCGGGGTCATTATAGCGATTTTTTCGGTATATCCATCCTTTTTCGCACGATATA
CAGGATTTTGCCAAAGGGTTCGTGTAGACTTTCCTTGGTGTATCCAACGGCGTCAGCCGGGCAGGATAGG
TGAAGTAGGCCCACCCGCGAGCGGGTGTTCCTTCTTCACTGTCCCTTATTCGCACCTGGCGGTGCTCAAC
GGGAATCCTGCTCTGCGAGGCTGGCCGTAGGCCGGCCGCGATGCAGGTGGCTGCTGAACCCCCAGCCGGA
ACTGACCCCACAAGGCCCTAGCGTTTGCAATGCACCAGGTCATCATTGACCCAGGCGTGTTCCACCAGGC
CGCTGCCTCGCAACTCTTCGCAGGCTTCGCCGACCTGCTCGCGCCACTTCTTCACGCGGGTGGAATCCGA
TCCGCACATGAGGCGGAAGGTTTCCAGCTTGAGCGGGTACGGCTCCCGGTGCGAGCTGAAATAGTCGAAC
ATCCGTCGGGCCGTCGGCGACAGCTTGCGGTACTTCTCCCATATGAATTTCGTGTAGTGGTCGCCAGCAA
ACAGCACGACGATTTCCTCGTCGATCAGGACCTGGCAACGGGACGTTTTCTTGCCACGGTCCAGGACGCG
GAAGCGGTGCAGCAGCGACACCGATTCCAGGTGCCCAACGCGGTCGGACGTGAAGCCCATCGCCGTCGCC
TGTAGGCGCGACAGGCATTCCTCGGCCTTCGTGTAATACCGGCCATTGATCGACCAGCCCAGGTCCTGGC
AAAGCTCGTAGAACGTGAAGGTGATCGGCTCGCCGATAGGGGTGCGCTTCGCGTACTCCAACACCTGCTG
CCACACCAGTTCGTCATCGTCGGCCCGCAGCTCGACGCCGGTGTAGGTGATCTTCACGTCCTTGTTGACG
TGGAAAATGACCTTGTTTTGCAGCGCCTCGCGCGGGATTTTCTTGTTGCGCGTGGTGAACAGGGCAGAGC
GGGCCGTGTCGTTTGGCATCGCTCGCATCGTGTCCGGCCACGGCGCAATATCGAACAAGGAAAGCTGCAT
TTCCTTGATCTGCTGCTTCGTGTGTTTCAGCAACGCGGCCTGCTTGGCTTCGCTGACCTGTTTTGCCAGG
TCCTCGCCGGCGGTTTTTCGCTTCTTGGTCGTCATAGTTCCTCGCGTGTCGATGGTCATCGACTTCGCCA
AACCTGCCGCCTCCTGTTCGAGCCGACGCGAACGCTCCACGGCGGCCGATGGCGCGGGCAGGGCAGGGGG
AGCCAGTTGCACGCTGTCGCGCTCGATCTTGGCCGTAGCTTGCTGGACTATCGAGCCGACGGACTGGAAG
GTTTCGCGGGGCGCACGCATGACGGTGCGGCTTGCGATGGTTTCGGCATCCTCGGCGGAAAACCCCGCGT
CGATCAGTTCTTGCCTGTATGCCTTCCGGTCAAACGTCCGATTCATTCACCCTCCTTGCGGGATTGCCCC
GGAATTAATTCCCCGGATCGATCCGTCGATCTTGATCCCCTGCGCCATCAGATCCTTGGCGGCAAGAAAG
CCATCCAGTTTACTTTGCAGGGCTTCCCAACCTTACCAGAGGGCGCCCCAGCTGGCAATTCCGGTTCGCT
TGCTGTCCATAAAACCGCCCAGTCTAGCTATCGCCATGTAAGCCCACTGCAAGCTACCTGCTTTCTCTTT
GCGCTTGCGTTTTCCCTTGTCCAGATAGCCCAGTAGCTGACATTCATCCGGGGTCAGCACCGTTTCTGCG
GACTGGCTTTCTACGTGGCTGCCATTTTTGGGGTGAGGCCGTTCGCGGCCGAGGGGCGCAGCCCCTGGGG
GGATGGGAGGCCCGCGTTAGCGGGCCGGGAGGGTTCGAGAAGGGGGGGCACCCCCCTTCGGCGTGCGCGG
TCACGCGCACAGGGCGCAGCCCTGGTTAAAAACAAGGTTTATAAATATTGGTTTAAAAGCAGGTTAAAAG
ACAGGTTAGCGGTGGCCGAAAAACGGGCGGAAACCCTTGCAAATGCTGGATTTTCTGCCTGTGGACAGCC
CCTCAAATGTCAATAGGTGCGCCCCTCATCTGTCAGCACTCTGCCCCTCAAGTGTCAAGGATCGCGCCCC
TCATCTGTCAGTAGTCGCGCCCCTCAAGTGTCAATACCGCAGGGCACTTATCCCCAGGCTTGTCCACATC
ATCTGTGGGAAACTCGCGTAAAATCAGGCGTTTTCGCCGATTTGCGAGGCTGGCCAGCTCCACGTCGCCG
GCCGAAATCGAGCCTGCCCCTCATCTGTCAACGCCGCGCCGGGTGAGTCGGCCCCTCAAGTGTCAACGTC
CGCCCCTCATCTGTCAGTGAGGGCCAAGTTTTCCGCGAGGTATCCACAACGCCGGCGGCCCTACATGGCT
CTGCTGTAGTGAGTGGGTTGCGCTCCGGCAGCGGTCCTGATCCCCCGCAGAAAAAAAGGATCTCAAGAAG
ATCCTTTGATCTTTTCTACATTACTGCATGAGCTTGTGGAAGTGTGCTGAGCATAAATGATTCTCCTAGC
TGTTCTTTGGGTAAGTACGCCATCAGGACGTTGTGAGTGGCGCGATTTTTAGCGGCTGAAATCAGCCCTT
GAGCCTGTCGGCAAGTCGCGTCATGAGGTCCATGCGCTCATGCAGGATCGCCACGACCAACGCGGGTTCG
CCCGCACGCGGCAGGCAAAAAACGTAGTGGTGTTCGCAGCGGGCCATCCGCAGCGCGGGAAAGAGTTCGC
TCATGTCCTTAAACGGGCCTTCGCCGGCGGCAAGCCTGGCTATGCCCTGTTCCAGCTTAGCGATATAGCG
GCGCACCTGCGCCGCGCCCCACTCCCGGCGCGTGTAGCGGATGATGCCGCGTAGATCGGCTTCGGCCTCA
GCCGTGAGGATGTAGGCCGTCAAGCGCGATCCCCGCTGAGTTCTTCATCAAGAATTTCGCCGACGCTCTT
GGTGGACACCTTGCCGGCAAGCCCATCGTTGATGCGGTTCCCCAGCATGGTTTTCAGTTCCTGCCATGCC
TGATCGGCATCAGCGTCACCGGGGAACAGACGTTCGAGGGCGTATTGCTTAATGGTCTTGCCCTGCAAGG
CGGCCAGGGCTTTCAGGCTCTGGTGCTGCTGGTCCGTCATGTCGATTGTCAGGCGGCTCATTGGATAACC
TCCATAAAATACACGTAACCACATTAGCACATATGTGGGCGTGAGGCTACAGCGCGAGGCGCATTAAGGT
CGGGAAAATGCGCTAGGCGCATTTAAATTGCGTATTGCTGTAATGCGCCATGCCGGCTAGACTAGGCCCA
AATGGGTATACCCAATTTGACCAAGGGGGACGCGATGAGGGCGGCCAAGCACTACCGACAACTTCTATCC
ATCGACTTCAACATCGAGGCGCTGGCCTTCGTGCCTGGACCCGACGGCACACGCGGCCGGCGCATCCACG
TCCTGGGGCGCGAGGTCCGCGACCGGCCCGGCCTGGTCGAGTACCTTTCGCCGGCGTTCGGCTCGCGGGT
GGCGCTGGACGGCTACTGCAAGGCCAATTTCGATGCAGTGCTGCACCTGGCGTACCCCGATCATCAGCAA
TGGGGCCACGCATGAAGCGCCGAAGCTACGCCATGCTGCGCGCCGCTGCCGCGCTGGCCGTCCTGGTCGT
TGCCTCGCCGGCATGGGCCGAGCTGCGCGGCGAGGTCGTGCGCATCATCGACGGCGACACCATCGACGTG
CTGGTAGACAAGCAGCCGGTGCGCGTGCGCCTGGTGGACATTGACGCGCCGGAAAAGCGGCAAGCCTTCG
GCGAACGTGCGCGCCAGGCGCTGGCCGGCATGGTGTTCCGCCGGCACGTCCTGGTCGACGAGAAGGACAC
CGACCGTTACGGCCGCACGCTGGGCACCGTCTGGGTCAACATGGAGCTGGCCAGCCGGCCGCCGCAGCCG
CGCAACGTCAACGCCGCGATGGTTCACCAGGGCATGGCGTGGGCCTATCGCTTCCACGGCCGCGCGGCCG
ACCCTGAAATGCTGCGGCTCGAACAGGAGGCGCGAGGCAAGCGCGTCGGCCTCTGGTCCGATCCGCACGC
CGTCGAGCCGTGGAAATGGCGACGCGAGAGCAACAACCGGAGGGACGAAGGTTGAAGGTCGCCCGCATCT
ACCTGCGCGCCAGTACGGACGAGCAGAATCTTGAACGCCAGGAGAGCCTTGTAGCGGCCACGCGGGCCGC
CGGGTACTACGTCGCCGGCATCTACCGCGAGAAGGCGTCCGGCGCACGCGCCGACCGGCCCGAGCTGCTG
CGCATGATCGCGGACCTGCAACCTGGTGAAGTCGTCGTTGCGGAGAAGATCGACCGCATCAGCCGCTTGC
CGTTGGCCGAGGCCGAGCGCCTGGTTGCGTCGATCCGGGCCAAAGGGGCCAAGCTGGCCGTGCCTGGCGT
GGTGGACCTGTCGGAGCTGGCCGCCGAGGCGAACGGAGTGGCGAAAATCGTTCTGGAATCCGTCCAGGAC
ATGCTTTTGAAGCTCGCCTTGCAGATGGCCCGCGACGACTACGAGGATCGGCGCGAGCGTCAACGTCAGG
GTGTCCAGTTGGCGAAGGCCGCCGGCCGCTACACCGGCCGCAAACGTGACGCCGGCATGCACGACCGCAT
CATCACGCTTCGCTCCGGCGGATCGAGCATTGCCAAGACGGCCAAGCTGGTCGGATGCAGCCCGAGCCAG
GTCAAACGAGTGTGGGCGGCCTGGAACGCGCAGCAGCAAAAATAAAGCCGGGCAGTGCCCGGCTTTTCTC
ACCTTTTCGCGTCCCGCAGGGCCGCTGCGAGCGCCCTACCTAGATCCTCGCTTTCCCCCTCGGTGTAGTC
CGGCCAGGGCACGAAGGGCGCGGATGCGAACCTGTTGAGCAGGTCAGATCTAGGGCGGCGGATTTGTCCT
ACTCAGGAGAGCGTTCACCGACAAACAACAGATAAAACGAAAGGCCCAGTCTTTCGACTGAGCCTTTCGT
TTTATTTGATGCCTGCCGAATTCGGATCCGGAGCTCGACACGACATTGTCGTCACCTTTGTCGGGTCCGC
GACAAGCTTTTTGTTCCTCGATCCCGTATGTTTTCGCCTAAATATCTGAAACAGCAGCAAATTATTTTTC
GTTAGCTCAATCGGCCCACTTGGCACGAGTCTTGAAATTTATTGCGAGGCGGCGGAGCTGCCGGCCGCAT
CCGTGCGGCATAACCACGGTTGTGAACAAATGAAGGAAGGCCAAATGCGTAAAGGCGAAGAGCTGTTCAC
TGGTGTCGTCCCTATTCTGGTGGAACTGGATGGTGATGTCAACGGTCATAAGTTTTCCGTGCGTGGCGAG
GGTGAAGGTGACGCAACTAATGGTAAACTGACGCTGAAGTTCATCTGTACTACTGGTAAACTGCCGGTAC
CTTGGCCGACTCTGGTAACGACGCTGACTTATGGTGTTCAGTGCTTTGCTCGTTATCCGGACCATATGAA
GCAGCATGACTTCTTCAAGTCCGCCATGCCGGAAGGCTATGTGCAGGAACGCACGATTTCCTTTAAGGAT
GACGGCACGTACAAAACGCGTGCGGAAGTGAAATTTGAAGGCGATACCCTGGTAAACCGCATTGAGCTGA
AAGGCATTGACTTTAAAGAAGATGGCAATATCCTGGGCCATAAGCTGGAATACAATTTTAACAGCCACAA
TGTTTACATCACCGCCGATAAACAAAAAAATGGCATTAAAGCGAATTTTAAAATTCGCCACAACGTTGAG
GATGGCAGCGTGCAGCTGGCTGATCACTACCAGCAAAACACTCCAATCGGTGATGGTCCTGTTCTGCTGC
CAGACAATCACTATCTGAGCACGCAAAGCGTTCTGTCTAAAGATCCGAACGAGAAACGCGATCATATGGT
TCTGCTGGAGTTCGTAACCGCAGCGGGCATCACGCATGGTATGGATGAACTGTACAAATGAGCTTGTGGT
GGTTTCCCGTTTTACAACGTCGTGACTGGG
Features (pLannotate 1.2.2; 14 found; start..end, strand, type, name):
      9..103     +  terminator     lambda t0 terminator: transcription terminator from phage lambda
    213..1025    +  CDS            aphA1: KKA1_ECOLX - Also known as nptI. Protein inferred from homology: Swiss-Prot protein existence level 3. Resistance to kanamycin and structurally-related aminoglycosides, including amikacin. From Escherichia coli.
   1179..1287    +  oriT           oriT: incP origin of transfer
   1348..2496    -  CDS            trfA: trans-acting replication protein that binds to and activates oriV
   2548..2829    -  CDS            tnpA (fragment): TN5P_ECOLX - Also known as tnp. Experimental evidence at protein level: Swiss-Prot protein existence level 1. Mediates transposition of transposon Tn5 by a 'cut and paste' mechanism. First, the monomeric transposase binds the 19 bp inverted DNA repeats flanking the transposon. Then, dimerization of the DNA- bound transposase creates a synaptic DNA complex. After nicking of the first DNA strand, excision of the transposon proceeds through a series of intermediates. The transposase then mediates the insertion of the transposon at a new site by strand transfer. The activity of the wild- type tran
   2889..3420    -  rep_origin     oriV: incP origin of replication
   3476..3511    -  rep_origin     CloDF13 ori (fragment): Plasmids containing the CloDF13 (CDF) origin of replication can be propagated in E. coli cells that contain additional plasmids with compatible origins.
   3635..3943    -  CDS            parE: PARE_ECOLX - Experimental evidence at protein level: Swiss-Prot protein existence level 1. Toxin component of a type II toxin-antitoxin (TA) system involved in plasmid partition. Acts by inhibiting DNA gyrase, converting supercoiled plasmid DNA into a singly cleaved linear form in an ATP-dependent fashion. To do so it probably interacts with one of the gyrase subunits. Gyrase inhibition is prevented by antitoxin ParD, and is reversed in vitro by incubation with ParD. In cells that have lost the plasmid filamentation and growth inhibition occur; this is suppressed when ParD is supplied in trans
   3943..4191    -  CDS            parD: PARD_ECOLX - Experimental evidence at protein level: Swiss-Prot protein existence level 1. Antitoxin component of a type II toxin-antitoxin (TA) system involved in plasmid partition. Inhibits the anti-DNA gyrase activity of toxin ParE; reverses and restores gyrase catalytic activity in vitro. The parDE operon alone is capable of stabilizing an RK2-derived minireplicon under defined growth conditions in several different Gram- negative bacteria. It does so by the post-segregational killing (PSK) of plasmid-free cells, also referred to as a plasmid addiction system. Binds its own promoter, autor
   4320..5162    +  CDS            parB: PARB4_ECOLX - Protein predicted: Swiss-Prot protein existence level 4. Involved in plasmid partition. From Escherichia coli.
   5126..5782    +  CDS            parA: PARA4_ECOLX - Protein inferred from homology: Swiss-Prot protein existence level 3. Involved in plasmid partition. From Escherichia coli.
   5942..6028    -  terminator     rrnB T1 terminator: Escherichia coli rrnB; transcription terminator T1 from the E. coli rrnB gene
   6275..6988    +  CDS            superfolder GFP: GFP variant that folds robustly even when fused to poorly folded proteins (Pédelacq et al., 2006)
   7008..7030    +  CDS            lacZα (fragment): LacZα fragment of β-galactosidase; lacZ fragment
