[The description below was written by a language model from this plasmid's Addgene catalogue record and pLannotate feature annotations shown in this document.]
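Description:
pOPS0570 is a low-copy, broad-host-range bacterial reporter plasmid built on the pOGG026 backbone and assembled from Golden Gate-domesticated modules. The 7,030-nt sequence record shows an RK2/IncP-type replicon: oriV together with the trfA replication initiator gene, which lets the plasmid replicate in diverse Gram-negative bacteria. An IncP oriT permits conjugative mobilisation from a donor strain that supplies the transfer functions. Stable inheritance without antibiotic pressure is supported by the par region, which includes parA and parB as well as the parDE toxin–antitoxin pair that eliminates plasmid-free segregants. Selection is by kanamycin resistance through aphA1 (nptI). Lambda t0 and rrnB T1 terminators flank and insulate the cargo region. The short annotated fragments of Tn5 transposase, CloDF13 ori and lacZα appear to be backbone remnants rather than functional parts.

The payload consists of three modules. The promoter module is PsNifH, a nifH (nitrogenase) promoter taken from pOGG043. It is not annotated in the feature table but presumably lies in the unannotated stretch upstream of the reporter. The coding module is superfolder GFP. The terminator module carries a unique 12-nucleotide barcode next to a universal primer-binding site. Because nifH is expressed during nitrogen fixation, sfGFP fluorescence reports fixation activity, while the barcode identifies the strain carrying the plasmid through amplification and sequencing. According to the record, members of this Plasmid-ID kit differ only in the barcode sequence. The set is meant to tag many rhizobial strains so that competitiveness for nodule occupancy and nitrogen fixation in legume nodules can be measured at the same time.
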