Addgene plasmid #133211: pOPS0570
Purpose: Reporter plasmid with a 12-nucleotide specific "barcode" sequence. This plasmid is not available as an individual bacterial stab, but can be requested as part of the Plasmid-ID Kit (Kit #1000000168 ).
Depositing lab: Philip Poole. Depositing organization: University of Oxford. Publication: Optimizing Rhizobium-legume symbioses by simultaneous measurement of rhizobial competitiveness and N2 fixation in nodules. Mendoza-Suarez MA, Geddes BA, Sanchez-Canizares C, Ramirez-Gonzalez RH, Kirchhelle C, Jorrin B, Poole PS. Proc Natl Acad Sci U S A. 2020 May 5;117(18):9822-9831. doi: 10.1073/pnas.1921225117. Epub 2020 Apr 21. PubMed 32317381.
Backbone
  Vector backbone: pOGG026 (Addgene ID 113992)
  Vector type: Bacterial Expression
Growth in bacteria
  Bacterial resistance: Kanamycin, 50 μg/mL
  Growth temperature: 37°C
  Growth strain: ST18 (S17 delta pir delta hemA)
  Copy number: Low Copy
Gene/Insert
  Gene/Insert name: PU module (PsNifH from pOGG043), SC module (sfGFP from pOGG037), and T module (GTGGTGGTTTCC and universal primer binding site)
  Species: Synthetic
  Mutation: Domesticated for Golden Gate cloning
  Cloning method: Unknown
Terms and licenses: Academic/Nonprofit Terms; Industry Terms: Not Available to Industry
Depositor comments: The only difference is the sequence: GTGGTGGTTTCC . Please note that this plasmid may require a unique bacterial strain, so make sure to confirm that you can also obtain the appropriate growth strain. Please contact us or contact our distributors if you have any questions. This plasmid is not available as an individual bacterial stab, but can be requested as part of the Plasmid-ID Kit (Kit #1000000168 ).
How to cite: pOPS0570 was a gift from Philip Poole (Addgene plasmid # 133211)
